>Addgene plasmid #222485 | pESC-URA (V5 and HA) | addgene full sequence | sequence record 445555 | Addgene NGS Result
TCGCGCGTTTCGGTGATGACGGTGAAAACCTCTGACACATGCAGCTCCCGGAGACGGTCACAGCTTGTCT
GTAAGCGGATGCCGGGAGCAGACAAGCCCGTCAGGGCGCGTCAGCGGGTGTTGGCGGGTGTCGGGGCTGG
CTTAACTATGCGGCATCAGAGCAGATTGTACTGAGAGTGCACCATACCACCTTTTCAATTCATCATTTTT
TTTTTATTCTTTTTTTTGATTTCGGTTTCCTTGAAATTTTTTTGATTCGGTAATCTCCGAACAGAAGGAA
GAACGAAGGAAGGAGCACAGACTTAGATTGGTATATATACGCATATGTAGTGTTGAAGAAACATGAAATT
GCCCAGTATTCTTAACCCAACTGCACAGAACAAAAACCTGCAGGAAACGAAGATAAATCATGTCGAAAGC
TACATATAAGGAACGTGCTGCTACTCATCCTAGTCCTGTTGCTGCCAAGCTATTTAATATCATGCACGAA
AAGCAAACAAACTTGTGTGCTTCATTGGATGTTCGTACCACCAAGGAATTACTGGAGTTAGTTGAAGCAT
TAGGTCCCAAAATTTGTTTACTAAAAACACATGTGGATATCTTGACTGATTTTTCCATGGAGGGCACAGT
TAAGCCGCTAAAGGCATTATCCGCCAAGTACAATTTTTTACTCTTCGAAGACAGAAAATTTGCTGACATT
GGTAATACAGTCAAATTGCAGTACTCTGCGGGTGTATACAGAATAGCAGAATGGGCAGACATTACGAATG
CACACGGTGTGGTGGGCCCAGGTATTGTTAGCGGTTTGAAGCAGGCGGCAGAAGAAGTAACAAAGGAACC
TAGAGGCCTTTTGATGTTAGCAGAATTGTCATGCAAGGGCTCCCTATCTACTGGAGAATATACTAAGGGT
ACTGTTGACATTGCGAAGAGCGACAAAGATTTTGTTATCGGCTTTATTGCTCAAAGAGACATGGGTGGAA
GAGATGAAGGTTACGATTGGTTGATTATGACACCCGGTGTGGGTTTAGATGACAAGGGAGACGCATTGGG
TCAACAGTATAGAACCGTGGATGATGTGGTCTCTACAGGATCTGACATTATTATTGTTGGAAGAGGACTA
TTTGCAAAGGGAAGGGATGCTAAGGTAGAGGGTGAACGTTACAGAAAAGCAGGCTGGGAAGCATATTTGA
GAAGATGCGGCCAGCAAAACTAAAAAACTGTATTATAAGTAAATGCATGTATACTAAACTCACAAATTAG
AGCTTCAATTTAATTATATCAGTTATTACCCTATGCGGTGTGAAATACCGCACAGATGCGTAAGGAGAAA
ATACCGCATCAGGAAATTGTAAGCGTTAATATTTTGTTAAAATTCGCGTTAAATTTTTGTTAAATCAGCT
CATTTTTTAACCAATAGGCCGAAATCGGCAAAATCCCTTATAAATCAAAAGAATAGACCGAGATAGGGT
[37 nt withheld, positions 1470-1506]
AAAGAACGTGGACTCCAACGTCAAAGG
[49 nt withheld, positions 1534-1582]
T
[91 nt withheld, positions 1584-1674]
G
[124 nt withheld, positions 1676-1799]
CCATTCGCCATTCAGGCTGCGCAACTGTTGGGAAGGGCGATCGGTGCGGGCCTCTTCGCTATTACGCCAG
CTGAATTGGAGCGACCTCATGCTATACCTGAGAAAGCAACCTGACCTACAGGAAAGAGTTACTCAAGAAT
AAGAATTTTCGTTTTAAAACCTAAGAGTCACTTTAAAATTTGTATACACTTATTTTTTTTATAACTTATT
TAATAATAAAAATCATAAATCATAAGAAATTCGCTTATTTAGAAGTGTCAACAACGTATCTACCAACGAT
TTGACCCTTTTCCATCTTTTCGTAAATTTCTGGCAAGGTAGACAAGCCGACAACCTTGATTGGAGACTTG
ACCAAACCTCTGGCGAAGAATTGTTAATTAAGAGCTCAGGTAGAATCCAGACCCAGCAGAGGGTTAGGGA
TAGGCTTACCAGATCTCATCGATACTAGTGCGGCCGCCCTTTAGTGAGGGTTGAATTCGAATTTTCAAAA
ATTCTTACTTTTTTTTTGGATGGACGCAAAGAAGTTTAATAATCATATTACATGGCATTACCACCATATA
CATATCCATATACATATCCATATCTAATCTTACTTATATGTTGTGGAAATGTAAAGAGCCCCATTATCTT
AGCCTAAAAAAACCTTCTCTTTGGAACTTTCAGTAATACGCTTAACTGCTCATTGCTATATTGAAGTACG
GATTAGAAGCCGCCGAGCGGGTGACAGCCCTCCGAAGGAAGACTCTCCTCCGTGCGTCCTCGTCTTCACC
GGTCGCGTTCCTGAAACGCAGATGTGCCTCGCGCCGCACTGCTCCGAACAATAAAGATTCTACAATACTA
GCTTTTATGGTTATGAAGAGGAAAAATTGGCAGTAACCTGGCCCCACAAACCTTCAAATGAACGAATCAA
ATTAACAACCATAGGATGATAATGCGATTAGTTTTTTAGCCTTATTTCTGGGGTAATTAATCAGCGAAGC
GATGATTTTTGATCTATTAACAGATATATAAATGCAAAAACTGCATAACCACTTTAACTAATACTTTCAA
CATTTTCGGTTTGTATTACTTCTTATTCAAATGTAATAAAAGTATCAACAAAAAATTGTTAATATACCTC
TATACTTTAACGTCAAGGAGAAAAAACCCCGGATCCGTAATACGACTCACTATAGGGCCCGGGCGTCGAC
ATGCTCGAGTACCCATACGATGTTCCAGATTACGCTTAAGCTTGGTACCGCGGCTAGCTAAGATCCGCTC
TAACCGAAAAGGAAGGAGTTAGACAACCTGAAGTCTAGGTCCCTATTTATTTTTTTATAGTTATGTTAGT
ATTAAGAACGTTATTTATATTTCAAATTTTTCTTTTTTTTCTGTACAGACGCGTGTACGCATGTAACATT
ATACTGAAAACCTTGCTTGAGAAGGTTTTGGGACGCTCGAAGATCCAGCTGCATTAATGAATCGGCCAAC
GCGCGGGGAGAGGCGGTTTGCGTATTGGGCGCTCTTCCGCTTCCTCGCTCACTGACTCGCTGCGCTCGGT
CGTTCGGCTGCGGCGAGCGGTATCAGCTCACTCAAAGGCGGTAATACGGTTATCCACAGAATCAGGGGAT
AACGCAGGAAAGAACATGTGAGCAAAAGGCCAGCAAAAGGCCAGGAACCGTAAAAAGGCCGCGTTGCTGG
CGTTTTTCCATAGGCTCCGCCCCCCTGACGAGCATCACAAAAATCGACGCTCAAGTCAGAGGTGGCGAAA
CCCGACAGGACTATAAAGATACCAGGCGTTTCCCCCTGGAAGCTCCCTCGTGCGCTCTCCTGTTCCGACC
CTGCCGCTTACCGGATACCTGTCCGCCTTTCTCCCTTCGGGAAGCGTGGCGCTTTCTCATAGCTCACGCT
GTAGGTATCTCAGTTCGGTGTAGGTCGTTCGCTCCAAGCTGGGCTGTGTGCACGAACCCCCCGTTCAGCC
CGACCGCTGCGCCTTATCCGGTAACTATCGTCTTGAGTCCAACCCGGTAAGACACGACTTATCGCCACTG
GCAGCAGCCACTGGTAACAGGATTAGCAGAGCGAGGTATGTAGGCGGTGCTACAGAGTTCTTGAAGTGGT
GGCCTAACTACGGCTACACTAGAAGAACAGTATTTGGTATCTGCGCTCTGCTGAAGCCAGTTACCTTCGG
AAAAAGAGTTGGTAGCTCTTGATCCGGCAAACAAACCACCGCTGGTAGCGGTGGTTTTTTTGTTTGCAAG
CAGCAGATTACGCGCAGAAAAAAAGGATCTCAAGAAGATCCTTTGATCTTTTCTACGGGGTCTGACGCTC
AGTGGAACGAAAACTCACGTTAAGGGATTTTGGTCATGAGATTATCAAAAAGGATCTTCACCTAGATCCT
TTTAAATTAAAAATGAAGTTTTAAATCAATCTAAAGTATATATGAGTAAACTTGGTCTGACAGTTACCAA
TGCTTAATCAGTGAGGCACCTATCTCAGCGATCTGTCTATTTCGTTCATCCATAGTTGCCTGACTCCCCG
TCGTGTAGATAACTACGATACGGGAGGGCTTACCATCTGGCCCCAGTGCTGCAATGATACCGCGAGACCC
ACGCTCACCGGCTCCAGATTTATCAGCAATAAACCAGCCAGCCGGAAGGGCCGAGCGCAGAAGTGGTCCT
GCAACTTTATCCGCCTCCATCCAGTCTATTAATTGTTGCCGGGAAGCTAGAGTAAGTAGTTCGCCAGTTA
ATAGTTTGCGCAACGTTGTTGCCATTGCTACAGGCATCGTGGTGTCACGCTCGTCGTTTGGTATGGCTTC
ATTCAGCTCCGGTTCCCAACGATCAAGGCGAGTTACATGATCCCCCATGTTGTGCAAAAAAGCGGTTAGC
TCCTTCGGTCCTCCGATCGTTGTCAGAAGTAAGTTGGCCGCAGTGTTATCACTCATGGTTATGGCAGCAC
TGCATAATTCTCTTACTGTCATGCCATCCGTAAGATGCTTTTCTGTGACTGGTGAGTACTCAACCAAGTC
ATTCTGAGAATAGTGTATGCGGCGACCGAGTTGCTCTTGCCCGGCGTCAATACGGGATAATACCGCGCCA
CATAGCAGAACTTTAAAAGTGCTCATCATTGGAAAACGTTCTTCGGGGCGAAAACTCTCAAGGATCTTAC
CGCTGTTGAGATCCAGTTCGATGTAACCCACTCGTGCACCCAACTGATCTTCAGCATCTTTTACTTTCAC
CAGCGTTTCTGGGTGAGCAAAAACAGGAAGGCAAAATGCCGCAAAAAAGGGAATAAGGGCGACACGGAAA
TGTTGAATACTCATACTCTTCCTTTTTCAATATTATTGAAGCATTTATCAGGGTTATTGTCTCATGAGCG
GATACATATTTGAATGTATTTAGAAAAATAAACAAATAGGGGTTCCGCGCACATTTCCCCGAAAAGTGCC
ACCTGAACGAAGCATCTGTGCTTCATTTTGTAGAACAAAAATGCAACGCGAGAGCGCTAATTTTTCAAAC
AAAGAATCTGAGCTGCATTTTTACAGAACAGAAATGCAACGCGAAAGCGCTATTTTACCAACGAAGAATC
TGTGCTTCATTTTTGTAAAACAAAAATGCAACGCGAGAGCGCTAATTTTTCAAACAAAGAATCTGAGCTG
CATTTTTACAGAACAGAAATGCAACGCGAGAGCGCTATTTTACCAACAAAGAATCTATACTTCTTTTTTG
TTCTACAAAAATGCATCCCGAGAGCGCTATTTTTCTAACAAAGCATCTTAGATTACTTTTTTTCTCCTTT
GTGCGCTCTATAATGCAGTCTCTTGATAACTTTTTGCACTGTAGGTCCGTTAAGGTTAGAAGAAGGCTAC
TTTGGTGTCTATTTTCTCTTCCATAAAAAAAGCCTGACTCCACTTCCCGCGTTTACTGATTACTAGCGAA
GCTGCGGGTGCATTTTTTCAAGATAAAGGCATCCCCGATTATATTCTATACCGATGTGGATTGCGCATAC
TTTGTGAACAGAAAGTGATAGCGTTGATGATTCTTCATTGGTCAGAAAATTATGAACGGTTTCTTCTATT
TTGTCTCTATATACTACGTATAGGAAATGTTTACATTTTCGTATTGTTTTCGATTCACTCTATGAATAGT
TCTTACTACAATTTTTTTGTCTAAAGAGTAATACTAGAGATAAACATAAAAAATGTAGAGGTCGAGTTTA
GATGCAAGTTCAAGGAGCGAAAGGTGGATGGGTAGGTTATATAGGGATATAGCACAGAGATATATAGCAA
AGAGATACTTTTGAGCAATGTTTGTGGAAGCGGTATTCGCAATATTTTAGTAGCTCGTTACAGTCCGGTG
CGTTTTTGGTTTTTTGAAAGTGCGTCTTCAGAGCGCTTTTGGTTTTCAAAAGCGCTCTGAAGTTCCTATA
CTTTCTAGAGAATAGGAACTTCGGAATAGGAACTTCAAAGCGTTTCCGAAAACGAGCGCTTCCGAAAATG
CAACGCGAGCTGCGCACATACAGCTCACTGTTCACGTCGCACCTATATCTGCGTGTTGCCTGTATATATA
TATACATGAGAAGAACGGCATAGTGCGTGTTTATGCTTAAATGCGTACTTATATGCGTCTATTTATGTAG
GATGAAAGGTAGTCTAGTACCTCCTGTGATATTATCCCATTCCATGCGGGGTATCGTATGCTTCCTTCAG
CACTACCCTTTAGCTGTTCTATATGCTGCCACTCCTCAATTGGATTAGTCTCATCCTTCAATGCTATCAT
TTCCTTTGATATTGGATCATACTAAGAAACCATTATTATCATGACATTAACCTATAAAAATAGGCGTATC
ACGAGGCCCTTTCGTC
Features (pLannotate 1.2.2; 19 found; start..end, strand, type, name):
    137..186     +  misc_feature   bom (fragment): basis of mobility region from pBR322
    194..409     +  promoter       URA3 promoter: S. cerevisiae URA3
    410..1213    +  CDS            URA3: orotidine-5'-phosphate decarboxylase, required for uracil biosynthesis; S. cerevisiae URA3; yeast auxotrophic marker, counterselectable with 5-fluoroorotic acid (5-FOA)
   1292..1343    +  misc_feature   bom (fragment): basis of mobility region from pBR322
   1371..1799    -  rep_origin     f1 ori (sequence partly withheld): f1 bacteriophage origin of replication; arrow indicates direction of (+) strand synthesis
   1803..1872    -  CDS            lacZα (fragment): LacZα fragment of β-galactosidase; lacZ fragment
   1878..2043    -  terminator     ADH1 terminator: S. cerevisiae ADH1; transcription terminator for the S. cerevisiae alcohol dehydrogenase 1 (ADH1) gene
   2047..2169    -  CDS            ADH1 (fragment): ADH1_YEAST - Also known as ADC1. Experimental evidence at protein level: Swiss-Prot protein existence level 1. This isozyme preferentially catalyzes the conversion of primary unbranched alcohols to their corresponding aldehydes. Also shows activity toward secondary alcohols. From Saccharomyces cerevisiae (strain ATCC 204508 / S288c) (Baker's yeast).
   2189..2229    -  misc_feature   12Pktag (fragment)
   2282..2946    +  promoter       GAL1,10 promoter: GAL1 and GAL10 genes of S. cerevisiae; divergent inducible promoter, regulated by Gal4
   2957..2975    +  promoter       T7 promoter: promoter for bacteriophage T7 RNA polymerase
   2999..3027    +  CDS            3xHA (fragment): three tandem HA epitope tags
   3052..3241    +  terminator     CYC1 terminator: S. cerevisiae CYC1; transcription terminator for CYC1
   3244..3301    -  CDS            lacI (fragment): lac repressor; lacI; The lac repressor binds to the lac operator to inhibit transcription in E. coli. This inhibition can be relieved by adding lactose or isopropyl-β-D-thiogalactopyranoside (IPTG).
   3484..4072    -  rep_origin     ori: high-copy-number ColE1/pMB1/pBR322/pUC origin of replication
   4243..5103    -  CDS            AmpR: β-lactamase; bla; confers resistance to ampicillin, carbenicillin, and related antibiotics
   5104..5208    -  promoter       AmpR promoter: bla
   5235..6577    -  rep_origin     2μ ori: yeast 2μ plasmid origin of replication
   6645..35      +  CDS            rop (fragment) (across the origin): Rop protein, which maintains plasmids at low copy number; rop
