[The description below was written by a language model from this plasmid's Addgene catalogue record and pLannotate feature annotations shown in this document.]
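Description:
pESC-URA (V5 and HA) is an empty yeast expression backbone derived from the commercial pESC-URA vector and built for co-expressing two genes in Saccharomyces cerevisiae. It is an E. coli–yeast shuttle plasmid. In bacteria it replicates at high copy from a ColE1/pUC-type origin and is selected with ampicillin through the AmpR (β-lactamase) gene. In yeast it is maintained episomally by the 2μ origin and selected by uracil prototrophy through URA3 expressed from its own promoter; this marker can also be counterselected with 5-fluoroorotic acid. An f1 origin is present as well, along with short fragments of bom, rop, lacZα and lacI that appear to be backbone remnants with no functional role.

The expression unit centres on the divergent GAL1,10 promoter, which is regulated by Gal4 and drives transcription in both directions, so that two open reading frames can be induced together from one plasmid. On one side, a T7 promoter is followed by an HA epitope sequence (annotated as a partial match to 3xHA) and the CYC1 terminator. On the other side, the cassette ends in the ADH1 terminator and carries a short tag-like element annotated as a 12Pktag fragment. That element most likely corresponds to the V5 tag named in the catalogue entry, although the feature table does not label it as V5. Both tags are recorded as C-terminal, so inserted genes would be fused upstream of them for detection or immunoprecipitation. The plasmid carries no insert. The associated publication describes a system for introducing many different plasmids into a single yeast cell.
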