Addgene plasmid #222485: pESC-URA (V5 and HA)
Purpose: (Empty Backbone) Co-expression of two genes in yeast with V5 and HA tags and URA3 selection
Depositing lab: Tetsuo Matsuzaki & Kiyofumi Yamada. Depositing organization: Nagoya University School of Medicine. Publication: A novel plasmid-based experimental system in Saccharomyces cerevisiae that enables the introduction of 10 different plasmids into cells. Dong G, Nakai T, Matsuzaki T. FEBS Open Bio. 2024 Oct 10. doi: 10.1002/2211-5463.13893. PubMed 39387713.
Backbone
  Vector backbone: pESC-URA
  Backbone manufacturer: Agilent Technologies
  Backbone size (bp): 6652
  Vector type: Yeast Expression
  Selectable markers: URA3
  Tag / fusion protein: V5 (C terminal on backbone); HA (C terminal on backbone)
Growth in bacteria
  Bacterial resistance: Ampicillin, 100 μg/mL
  Growth temperature: 37°C
  Growth strain: DH5alpha
  Copy number: High Copy
Gene/Insert
  Gene/Insert name: None
  Tag / fusion protein: V5 (C terminal on backbone); HA (C terminal on backbone)
Terms and licenses: Academic/Nonprofit Terms; Industry Terms: Not Available to Industry
Depositor comments: Please visit https://doi.org/10.1101/2023.05.01.538886 for bioRxiv preprint.
How to cite: pESC-URA (V5 and HA) was a gift from Tetsuo Matsuzaki & Kiyofumi Yamada (Addgene plasmid # 222485 ; http://n2t.net/addgene:222485 ; RRID:Addgene_222485)
