>Addgene plasmid #222485 | pESC-URA (V5 and HA) | depositor partial sequence | sequence record 435767 | URA3
ATGTCGAAAGCTACATATAAGGAACGTGCTGCTACTCATCCTAGTCCTGTTGCTGCCAAGCTATTTAATA
TCATGCACGAAAAGCAAACAAACTTGTGTGCTTCATTGGATGTTCGTACCACCAAGGAATTACTGGAGTT
AGTTGAAGCATTAGGTCCCAAAATTTGTTTACTAAAAACACATGTGGATATCTTGACTGATTTTTCCATG
GAGGGCACAGTTAAGCCGCTAAAGGCATTATCCGCCAAGTACAATTTTTTACTCTTCGAAGACAGAAAAT
TTGCTGACATTGGTAATACAGTCAAATTGCAGTACTCTGCGGGTGTATACAGAATAGCAGAATGGGCAGA
CATTACGAATGCACACGGTGTGGTGGGCCCAGGTATTGTTAGCGGTTTGAAGCAGGCGGCAGAAGAAGTA
ACAAAGGAACCTAGAGGCCTTTTGATGTTAGCAGAATTGTCATGCAAGGGCTCCCTATCTACTGGAGAAT
ATACTAAGGGTACTGTTGACATTGCGAAGAGCGACAAAGATTTTGTTATCGGCTTTATTGCTCAAAGAGA
CATGGGTGGAAGAGATGAAGGTTACGATTGGTTGATTATGACACCCGGTGTGGGTTTAGATGACAAGGGA
GACGCATTGGGTCAACAGTATAGAACCGTGGATGATGTGGTCTCTACAGGATCTGACATTATTATTGTTG
GAAGAGGACTATTTGCAAAGGGAAGGGATGCTAAGGTAGAGGGTGAACGTTACAGAAAAGCAGGCTGGGA
AGCATATTTGAGAAGATGCGGCCAGCAAAACTAA
